Addgene plasmid #26610: pcDNA-Myc S6K1
Depositing lab: Jie Chen. Depositing organization: University of Illinois at Urbana-Champaign. Publication: Phosphatidic acid-mediated mitogenic activation of mTOR signaling. Fang Y, Vilella-Bach M, Bachmann R, Flanigan A, Chen J. Science. 2001 Nov 30. 294(5548):1942-5. 10.1126/science.1066015 PubMed 11729323.
Backbone
  Vector backbone: pcDNA3
  Backbone manufacturer: Invitrogen
  Backbone size w/o insert (bp): 5400
  Vector type: Mammalian Expression
  Selectable markers: Neomycin (select with G418)
Growth in bacteria
  Bacterial resistance: Ampicillin, 100 μg/mL
  Growth temperature: 37°C
  Growth strain: DH5alpha
  Copy number: High Copy
Gene/Insert
  Gene/Insert name: S6K1
  Species: R. norvegicus (rat)
  Insert size (bp): 1500
  GenBank ID: NM_031985
  Entrez Gene: Rps6kb1 (a.k.a. p70 S6K-alpha)
  Tag / fusion protein: Myc (N terminal on backbone)
  Cloning method: Restriction Enzyme; 5′ cloning site NotI (not destroyed); 3′ cloning site XbaI (not destroyed)
  Sequencing primers: 5′ CMV-F; 3′ BGH-rev
Terms and licenses: Academic/Nonprofit Terms; Industry Terms: Not Available to Industry
How to cite: pcDNA-Myc S6K1 was a gift from Jie Chen (Addgene plasmid # 26610 ; http://n2t.net/addgene:26610 ; RRID:Addgene_26610)
