[The description below was written by a language model from this plasmid's Addgene catalogue record.]
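Description:
pcDNA-Myc S6K1 is a mammalian expression plasmid built on the pcDNA3 backbone (about 5.4 kb without insert) that carries the rat S6K1 coding sequence (gene Rps6kb1, also known as p70 S6K-alpha), an insert of roughly 1.5 kb. The cDNA was placed between the NotI and XbaI sites of the polylinker, both of which remain intact, so the insert can be excised or exchanged. A Myc epitope tag encoded on the backbone is fused to the N terminus of the kinase, allowing the exogenous protein to be detected or immunoprecipitated with anti-Myc antibodies and distinguished from endogenous S6K1.

No feature table is provided with the record. The listed sequencing primers (CMV forward and BGH reverse) fit the standard pcDNA3 layout, in which a CMV immediate-early promoter drives the insert and a bovine growth hormone polyadenylation signal terminates the transcript. The plasmid is maintained in E. coli at high copy number under ampicillin selection. A neomycin resistance marker permits G418 selection of stably transfected mammalian cells, although such constructs are also commonly used for transient transfection.

S6K1 is a well-known downstream effector of mTOR signalling, and the associated publication concerns mitogenic activation of mTOR by phosphatidic acid. This suggests the construct serves as a tagged reporter substrate, with Myc-S6K1 expressed in cultured cells and then recovered to assess its phosphorylation or kinase activity as a readout of mTOR pathway activation. The record itself does not spell out specific applications.
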