>Addgene plasmid #26610 | pcDNA-Myc S6K1 | addgene partial sequence | sequence record 32827 | 26610 with CMV-F
CAGAGCTCTCTGGCTAACTAGAGAACCCACTGCTTACTGGCTTATCGAAATTAATACGACTCACTATAGG
GAGACCCAAGCTTATGGAACAAAAACTCATCTCAGAAGAGGATCTGAGCGGCCGCATGGCAGGAGTGTTT
GACATAGACCTGGACCAGCCAGAGGATGCAGGCTCTGAGGATGAGCTGGAGGAGGGGGGTCAGTTAAATG
AAAGCATGGACCATGGGGGAGTTGGACCATATGAACTTGGCATGGAACATTGTGAGAAATTTGAAATCTC
AGAAACTAGTGTGAACAGAGGGCCAGAAAAAATCAGACCAGAATGTTTTGAGCTACTTCGGGTACTTGGT
AAAGGGGGCTATGGAAAGGTTTTTCAAGTACGAAAAGTAACAGGAGCAAATACTGGGAAGATATTTGCCA
TGAAGGTGCTTAAAAAGGCAATGATAGTAAGAAATGCTAAAGATACAGCTCATACAAAAGCAGAGCGGAA
TATTCTGGAGGAAGTAAAGCATCCCTTCATCGTGGATTTAATTTATGCCTTTCAGACCGGTGGAAAACTC
TACCTCATCCTTGAGTATCTCAGTGGAGGAGAACTATTTATGCAGTTAGAAAGAGAGGGGATATTCATGG
AAGATACAGCTTGCTTTTACTTGGCTGAAATCTCCATGGCTTTGGGGCATTTACATCAAAAAGGGATCAT
CTACAGAGACCTGAAGCCGGAGAACATCATGCTTAATCACCAAGGTCACGTGAAGCTGACAGACTTTGGA
CTATGCAAAGAATCTATTCATGATGGAACAGTCACGCACACATTTTGTGGAACAATAGAATACATGGCCC
CTGAAATCTTGATGAGAAGCGGCCACAACCGTGCTGTGGATTGGTGGAGTTTGGGAGCATTAATGTATGA
CATGCTGACTGGAGCACCTCCATTC
