>Addgene plasmid #26610 | pcDNA-Myc S6K1 | addgene partial sequence | sequence record 71110 | BGH-Rev 5'-TAGAAGGCACAGTCGAGG-3'
ATAGAATAGGGCCCTCTAGATGCATGCTCGAGCGGCCGCCAGTGTGATGGATATCTGCAGAATTCGCCCT
TTACTAGATCATAGATTCATACGCAGGTGCTCTGGCCGTTTGGAGATCATAGGAAAAGCTTGTTTTTTGT
ATGGCCCAGAGTTGGGCTGTCGGATTGGAAGTGGCGCTGAAGCTTCCCCGCTCGTTGTCACATCCATCTG
CTCTATTCCACTTGTTTCCATTGGGTATTCCACAGGTGTCTGAGGATTTGCTGTGCTGGCTGAAGCACCT
CGTCCCCAGAAATCCCCAGGAGAGAATTTGACTGGGCTGACAGGCGTTCGTGGGCTACCAATAAATCTTC
GAGGCGATCGGATTTTTGGTTCAAAAGAAAACTTTTCTTTCACACTTTCAAGTACAGATGGAGCCACATA
TGTAAAACCCAGAAAGACCTGGTTGGCACTTTCACTGAGAGTTGAGTCATCGGGGCTGTCAACAGGTGTC
TGACGAGTAAACTTTGAATCAAACTGACTCACATCCTCTTCAGATTGCAACAGAGGCTTAAAGGGGGGCT
CCACCTTCCGAGCCAAAAGCTCTTCCCAGTTAATGTGTCTAAAAAATGGATGCGCTTGGACTTCTCCAGC
ATCCCCAGGGCCAGCTCCAAGACGAGAAGCAGCATTTCTTTTCAGCAGCTTTTTAAGCAGATCTCGAGCT
TCTTGCGTGAGGTAGGGAGGCAAATTAAGTTTACATTTGAGGATTTTGTCAATTGTTTTCTTTCTATTCT
CCCCAGTGAATGGAGGTGCTCCAGTCAGCATGTCATACATTAATGCTCCCAAACTCCACCAATCCACAGC
ACGGTTGTGGCCGCTTCTCATCAAGATTTCAGGGGCCATGTATTCTATTGTTCCACAAAATGTGTGCGTG
ACTGTTCCATCATGAATAGATTCTTTGCATAGTCCAAAGTCTGTCAGCTTCACGTGACCTTGGTGA
